>Addgene plasmid #87405 | p426_Cas9_gRNA-R-RDS1a | depositor full sequence | sequence record 170430 | p426_Cas9_gRNA-R-RDS1a sequence 11045 bps
GACGAAAGGGCCTCGTGATACGCCTATTTTTATAGGTTAATGTCATGATAATAATGGTTTCTTAGTATGA
TCCAATATCAAAGGAAATGATAGCATTGAAGGATGAGACTAATCCAATTGAGGAGTGGCAGCATATAGAA
CAGCTAAAGGGTAGTGCTGAAGGAAGCATACGATACCCCGCATGGAATGGGATAATATCACAGGAGGTAC
TAGACTACCTTTCATCCTACATAAATAGACGCATATAAGTACGCATTTAAGCATAAACACGCACTATGCC
GTTCTTCTCATGTATATATATATACAGGCAACACGCAGATATAGGTGCGACGTGAACAGTGAGCTGTATG
TGCGCAGCTCGCGTTGCATTTTCGGAAGCGCTCGTTTTCGGAAACGCTTTGAAGTTCCTATTCCGAAGTT
CCTATTCTCTAGAAAGTATAGGAACTTCAGAGCGCTTTTGAAAACCAAAAGCGCTCTGAAGACGCACTTT
CAAAAAACCAAAAACGCACCGGACTGTAACGAGCTACTAAAATATTGCGAATACCGCTTCCACAAACATT
GCTCAAAAGTATCTCTTTGCTATATATCTCTGTGCTATATCCCTATATAACCTACCCATCCACCTTTCGC
TCCTTGAACTTGCATCTAAACTCGACCTCTACATTTTTTATGTTTATCTCTAGTATTACTCTTTAGACAA
AAAAATTGTAGTAAGAACTATTCATAGAGTGAATCGAAAACAATACGAAAATGTAAACATTTCCTATACG
TAGTATATAGAGACAAAATAGAAGAAACCGTTCATAATTTTCTGACCAATGAAGAATCATCAACGCTATC
ACTTTCTGTTCACAAAGTATGCGCAATCCACATCGGTATAGAATATAATCGGGGATGCCTTTATCTTGAA
AAAATGCACCCGCAGCTTCGCTAGTAATCAGTAAACGCGGGAAGTGGAGTCAGGCTTTTTTTATGGAAGA
GAAAATAGACACCAAAGTAGCCTTCTTCTAACCTTAACGGACCTACAGTGCAAAAAGTTATCAAGAGACT
GCATTATAGAGCGCACAAAGGAGAAAAAAAGTAATCTAAGATGCTTTGTTAGAAAAATAGCGCTCTCGGG
ATGCATTTTTGTAGAACAAAAAAGAAGTATAGATTCTTTGTTGGTAAAATAGCGCTCTCGCGTTGCATTT
CTGTTCTGTAAAAATGCAGCTCAGATTCTTTGTTTGAAAAATTAGCGCTCTCGCGTTGCATTTTTGTTTT
ACAAAAATGAAGCACAGATTCTTCGTTGGTAAAATAGCGCTTTCGCGTTGCATTTCTGTTCTGTAAAAAT
GCAGCTCAGATTCTTTGTTTGAAAAATTAGCGCTCTCGCGTTGCATTTTTGTTCTACAAAATGAAGCACA
GATGCTTCGTTCAGGTGGCACTTTTCGGGGAAATGTGCGCGGAACCCCTATTTGTTTATTTTTCTAAATA
CATTCAAATATGTATCCGCTCATGAGACAATAACCCTGATAAATGCTTCAATAATATTGAAAAAGGAAGA
GTATGAGTATTCAACATTTCCGTGTCGCCCTTATTCCCTTTTTTGCGGCATTTTGCCTTCCTGTTTTTGC
TCACCCAGAAACGCTGGTGAAAGTAAAAGATGCTGAAGATCAGTTGGGTGCACGAGTGGGTTACATCGAA
CTGGATCTCAACAGCGGTAAGATCCTTGAGAGTTTTCGCCCCGAAGAACGTTTTCCAATGATGAGCACTT
TTAAAGTTCTGCTATGTGGCGCGGTATTATCCCGTATTGACGCCGGGCAAGAGCAACTCGGTCGCCGCAT
ACACTATTCTCAGAATGACTTGGTTGAGTACTCACCAGTCACAGAAAAGCATCTTACGGATGGCATGACA
GTAAGAGAATTATGCAGTGCTGCCATAACCATGAGTGATAACACTGCGGCCAACTTACTTCTGACAACGA
TCGGAGGACCGAAGGAGCTAACCGCTTTTTTGCACAACATGGGGGATCATGTAACTCGCCTTGATCGTTG
GGAACCGGAGCTGAATGAAGCCATACCAAACGACGAGCGTGACACCACGATGCCTGTAGCAATGGCAACA
ACGTTGCGCAAACTATTAACTGGCGAACTACTTACTCTAGCTTCCCGGCAACAATTAATAGACTGGATGG
AGGCGGATAAAGTTGCAGGACCACTTCTGCGCTCGGCCCTTCCGGCTGGCTGGTTTATTGCTGATAAATC
TGGAGCCGGTGAGCGTGGGTCTCGCGGTATCATTGCAGCACTGGGGCCAGATGGTAAGCCCTCCCGTATC
GTAGTTATCTACACGACGGGGAGTCAGGCAACTATGGATGAACGAAATAGACAGATCGCTGAGATAGGTG
CCTCACTGATTAAGCATTGGTAACTGTCAGACCAAGTTTACTCATATATACTTTAGATTGATTTAAAACT
TCATTTTTAATTTAAAAGGATCTAGGTGAAGATCCTTTTTGATAATCTCATGACCAAAATCCCTTAACGT
GAGTTTTCGTTCCACTGAGCGTCAGACCCCGTAGAAAAGATCAAAGGATCTTCTTGAGATCCTTTTTTTC
TGCGCGTAATCTGCTGCTTGCAAACAAAAAAACCACCGCTACCAGCGGTGGTTTGTTTGCCGGATCAAGA
GCTACCAACTCTTTTTCCGAAGGTAACTGGCTTCAGCAGAGCGCAGATACCAAATACTGTCCTTCTAGTG
TAGCCGTAGTTAGGCCACCACTTCAAGAACTCTGTAGCACCGCCTACATACCTCGCTCTGCTAATCCTGT
TACCAGTGGCTGCTGCCAGTGGCGATAAGTCGTGTCTTACCGGGTTGGACTCAAGACGATAGTTACCGGA
TAAGGCGCAGCGGTCGGGCTGAACGGGGGGTTCGTGCACACAGCCCAGCTTGGAGCGAACGACCTACACC
GAACTGAGATACCTACAGCGTGAGCTATGAGAAAGCGCCACGCTTCCCGAAGGGAGAAAGGCGGACAGGT
ATCCGGTAAGCGGCAGGGTCGGAACAGGAGAGCGCACGAGGGAGCTTCCAGGGGGAAACGCCTGGTATCT
TTATAGTCCTGTCGGGTTTCGCCACCTCTGACTTGAGCGTCGATTTTTGTGATGCTCGTCAGGGGGGCGG
AGCCTATGGAAAAACGCCAGCAACGCGGCCTTTTTACGGTTCCTGGCCTTTTGCTGGCCTTTTGCTCACA
TGTTCTTTCCTGCGTTATCCCCTGATTCTGTGGATAACCGTATTACCGCCTTTGAGTGAGCTGATACCGC
TCGCCGCAGCCGAACGACCGAGCGCAGCGAGTCAGTGAGCGAGGAAGCGGAAGAGCGCCCAATACGCAAA
CCGCCTCTCCCCGCGCGTTGGCCGATTCATTAATGCAGCTGGCACGACAGGTTTCCCGACTGGAAAGCGG
GCAGTGAGCGCAACGCAATTAATGTGAGTTACCTCACTCATTAGGCACCCCAGGCTTTACACTTTATGCT
TCCGGCTCCTATGTTGTGTGGAATTGTGAGCGGATAACAATTTCACACAGGAAACAGCTATGACCATGAT
TACGCCAAGCGCGCAATTAACCCTCACTAAAGGGAACAAAAGCTGGAGCTAGTATACTCTTTCTTCAACA
ATTAAATACTCTCGGTAGCCAAGTTGGTTTAAGGCGCAAGACTGTAATTTATCACTACGAAATCTTGAGA
TCGGGCGTTCGACTCGCCCCCGGGAGAATTCAATACGAAATGTGTGCGTTTTAGAGCTAGAAATAGCAAG
TTAAAATAAGGCTAGTCCGTTATCAACTTGAAAAAGTGGCACCGAGTCGGTGCTTTTTTTATTTTTTGTC
ACTATTGTTATGTAAAATGCCACCTCTGACAGTATGGAACGCAAACTTCTGTCTAGTGGATAGTCGACAT
CCTTTTGTTGTTTCCGGGTGTACAATATGGACTTCCTCTTTTCTGGCAACCAAACCCATACATCGGGATT
CCTATAATACCTTCGTTGGTCTCCCTAACATGTAGGTGGCGGAGGGGAGATATACAATAGAACAGATACC
AGACAAGACATAATGGGCTAAACAAGACTACACCAATTACACTGCCTCATTGATGGTGGTACATAACGAA
CTAATACTGTAGCCCTAGACTTGATAGCCATCATCATATCGAAGTTTCACTACCCTTTTTCCATTTGCCA
TCTATTGAAGTAATAATAGGCGCATGCAACTTCTTTTCTTTTTTTTTCTTTTCTCTCTCCCCCGTTGTTG
TCTCACCATATCCGCAATGACAAAAAAATGATGGAAGACACTAAAGGAAAAAATTAACGACAAAGACAGC
ACCAACAGATGTCGTTGTTCCAGAGCTGATGAGGGGTATCTCGAAGCACACGAAACTTTTTCCTTCCTTC
ATTCACGCACACTACTCTCTAATGAGCAACGGTATACGGCCTTCCTTCCAGTTACTTGAATTTGAAATAA
AAAAAAGTTTGCTGTCTTGCTATCAAGTATAAATAGACCTGCAATTATTAATCTTTTGTTTCCTCGTCAT
TGTTCTCGTTCCCTTTCTTCCTTGTTTCTTTTTCTGCACAATATTTCAAGCTATACCAAGCATACAATCA
ACTTGGAAAAAAATGGACAAGAAGTACTCCATTGGGCTCGATATCGGCACAAACAGCGTCGGTTGGGCCG
TCATTACGGACGAGTACAAGGTGCCGAGCAAAAAATTCAAAGTTCTGGGCAATACCGATCGCCACAGCAT
AAAGAAGAACCTCATTGGCGCCCTCCTGTTCGACTCCGGGGAGACGGCCGAAGCCACGCGGCTCAAAAGA
ACAGCACGGCGCAGATATACCCGCAGAAAGAATCGGATCTGCTACCTGCAGGAGATCTTTAGTAATGAGA
TGGCTAAGGTGGATGACTCTTTCTTCCATAGGCTGGAGGAGTCCTTTTTGGTGGAGGAGGATAAAAAGCA
CGAGCGCCACCCAATCTTTGGCAATATCGTGGACGAGGTGGCGTACCATGAAAAGTACCCAACCATATAT
CATCTGAGGAAGAAGCTTGTAGACAGTACTGATAAGGCTGACTTGCGGTTGATCTATCTCGCGCTGGCGC
ATATGATCAAATTTCGGGGACACTTCCTCATCGAGGGGGACCTGAACCCAGACAACAGCGATGTCGACAA
ACTCTTTATCCAACTGGTTCAGACTTACAATCAGCTTTTCGAAGAGAACCCGATCAACGCATCCGGAGTT
GACGCCAAAGCAATCCTGAGCGCTAGGCTGTCCAAATCCCGGCGGCTCGAAAACCTCATCGCACAGCTCC
CTGGGGAGAAGAAGAACGGCCTGTTTGGTAATCTTATCGCCCTGTCACTCGGGCTGACCCCCAACTTTAA
ATCTAACTTCGACCTGGCCGAAGATGCCAAGCTTCAACTGAGCAAAGACACCTACGATGATGATCTCGAC
AATCTGCTGGCCCAGATCGGCGACCAGTACGCAGACCTTTTTTTGGCGGCAAAGAACCTGTCAGACGCCA
TTCTGCTGAGTGATATTCTGCGAGTGAACACGGAGATCACCAAAGCTCCGCTGAGCGCTAGTATGATCAA
GCGCTATGATGAGCACCACCAAGACTTGACTTTGCTGAAGGCCCTTGTCAGACAGCAACTGCCTGAGAAG
TACAAGGAAATTTTCTTCGATCAGTCTAAAAATGGCTACGCCGGATACATTGACGGCGGAGCAAGCCAGG
AGGAATTTTACAAATTTATTAAGCCCATCTTGGAAAAAATGGACGGCACCGAGGAGCTGCTGGTAAAGCT
TAACAGAGAAGATCTGTTGCGCAAACAGCGCACTTTCGACAATGGAAGCATCCCCCACCAGATTCACCTG
GGCGAACTGCACGCTATCCTCAGGCGGCAAGAGGATTTCTACCCCTTTTTGAAAGATAACAGGGAAAAGA
TTGAGAAAATCCTCACATTTCGGATACCCTACTATGTAGGCCCCCTCGCCCGGGGAAATTCCAGATTCGC
GTGGATGACTCGCAAATCAGAAGAGACCATCACTCCCTGGAACTTCGAGGAAGTCGTGGATAAGGGGGCC
TCTGCCCAGTCCTTCATCGAAAGGATGACTAACTTTGATAAAAATCTGCCTAACGAAAAGGTGCTTCCTA
AACACTCTCTGCTGTACGAGTACTTCACAGTTTATAACGAGCTCACCAAGGTCAAATACGTCACAGAAGG
GATGAGAAAGCCAGCATTCCTGTCTGGAGAGCAGAAGAAAGCTATCGTGGACCTCCTCTTCAAGACGAAC
CGGAAAGTTACCGTGAAACAGCTCAAAGAAGACTATTTCAAAAAGATTGAATGTTTCGACTCTGTTGAAA
TCAGCGGAGTGGAGGATCGCTTCAACGCATCCCTGGGAACGTATCACGATCTCCTGAAAATCATTAAAGA
CAAGGACTTCCTGGACAATGAGGAGAACGAGGACATTCTTGAGGACATTGTCCTCACCCTTACGTTGTTT
GAAGATAGGGAGATGATTGAAGAACGCTTGAAAACTTACGCTCATCTCTTCGACGACAAAGTCATGAAAC
AGCTCAAGAGGCGCCGATATACAGGATGGGGGCGGCTGTCAAGAAAACTGATCAATGGGATCCGAGACAA
GCAGAGTGGAAAGACAATCCTGGATTTTCTTAAGTCCGATGGATTTGCCAACCGGAACTTCATGCAGTTG
ATCCATGATGACTCTCTCACCTTTAAGGAGGACATCCAGAAAGCACAAGTTTCTGGCCAGGGGGACAGTC
TTCACGAGCACATCGCTAATCTTGCAGGTAGCCCAGCTATCAAAAAGGGAATACTGCAGACCGTTAAGGT
CGTGGATGAACTCGTCAAAGTAATGGGAAGGCATAAGCCCGAGAATATCGTTATCGAGATGGCCCGAGAG
AACCAAACTACCCAGAAGGGACAGAAGAACAGTAGGGAAAGGATGAAGAGGATTGAAGAGGGTATAAAAG
AACTGGGGTCCCAAATCCTTAAGGAACACCCAGTTGAAAACACCCAGCTTCAGAATGAGAAGCTCTACCT
GTACTACCTGCAGAACGGCAGGGACATGTACGTGGATCAGGAACTGGACATCAATCGGCTCTCCGACTAC
GACGTGGATCATATCGTGCCCCAGTCTTTTCTCAAAGATGATTCTATTGATAATAAAGTGTTGACAAGAT
CCGATAAAAATAGAGGGAAGAGTGATAACGTCCCCTCAGAAGAAGTTGTCAAGAAAATGAAAAATTATTG
GCGGCAGCTGCTGAACGCCAAACTGATCACACAACGGAAGTTCGATAATCTGACTAAGGCTGAACGAGGT
GGCCTGTCTGAGTTGGATAAAGCCGGCTTCATCAAAAGGCAGCTTGTTGAGACACGCCAGATCACCAAGC
ACGTGGCCCAAATTCTCGATTCACGCATGAACACCAAGTACGATGAAAATGACAAACTGATTCGAGAGGT
GAAAGTTATTACTCTGAAGTCTAAGCTGGTCTCAGATTTCAGAAAGGACTTTCAGTTTTATAAGGTGAGA
GAGATCAACAATTACCACCATGCGCATGATGCCTACCTGAATGCAGTGGTAGGCACTGCACTTATCAAAA
AATATCCCAAGCTTGAATCTGAATTTGTTTACGGAGACTATAAAGTGTACGATGTTAGGAAAATGATCGC
AAAGTCTGAGCAGGAAATAGGCAAGGCCACCGCTAAGTACTTCTTTTACAGCAATATTATGAATTTTTTC
AAGACCGAGATTACACTGGCCAATGGAGAGATTCGGAAGCGACCACTTATCGAAACAAACGGAGAAACAG
GAGAAATCGTGTGGGACAAGGGTAGGGATTTCGCGACAGTCCGGAAGGTCCTGTCCATGCCGCAGGTGAA
CATCGTTAAAAAGACCGAAGTACAGACCGGAGGCTTCTCCAAGGAAAGTATCCTCCCGAAAAGGAACAGC
GACAAGCTGATCGCACGCAAAAAAGATTGGGACCCCAAGAAATACGGCGGATTCGATTCTCCTACAGTCG
CTTACAGTGTACTGGTTGTGGCCAAAGTGGAGAAAGGGAAGTCTAAAAAACTCAAAAGCGTCAAGGAACT
GCTGGGCATCACAATCATGGAGCGATCAAGCTTCGAAAAAAACCCCATCGACTTTCTCGAGGCGAAAGGA
TATAAAGAGGTCAAAAAAGACCTCATCATTAAGCTTCCCAAGTACTCTCTCTTTGAGCTTGAAAACGGCC
GGAAACGAATGCTCGCTAGTGCGGGCGAGCTGCAGAAAGGTAACGAGCTGGCACTGCCCTCTAAATACGT
TAATTTCTTGTATCTGGCCAGCCACTATGAAAAGCTCAAAGGGTCTCCCGAAGATAATGAGCAGAAGCAG
CTGTTCGTGGAACAACACAAACACTACCTTGATGAGATCATCGAGCAAATAAGCGAATTCTCCAAAAGAG
TGATCCTCGCCGACGCTAACCTCGATAAGGTGCTTTCTGCTTACAATAAGCACAGGGATAAGCCCATCAG
GGAGCAGGCAGAAAACATTATCCACTTGTTTACTCTGACCAACTTGGGCGCGCCTGCAGCCTTCAAGTAC
TTCGACACCACCATAGACAGAAAGCGGTACACCTCTACAAAGGAGGTCCTGGACGCCACACTGATTCATC
AGTCAATTACGGGGCTCTATGAAACAAGAATCGACCTCTCTCAGCTCGGTGGAGACAGCAGGGCTGACCC
CAAGAAGAAGAGGAAGGTGTGATCTCTTCTCGAGTCATGTAATTAGTTATGTCACGCTTACGTTCACGCC
CTCCCCCCACATCCGCTCTAACCGAAAAGGAAGGAGTTAGACAACCTGAAGTCTAGGTCCCTATTTATTT
TTTTATAGTTATGTTAGTATTAAGAACGTTATTTATATTTCAAATTTTTCTTTTTTTTCTGTACAGACGC
GTGTACGCATGTAACATTATACTGAAAACCTTGCTTGAGAAGGTTTTGGGACGCTCGAAGGCTTTAATTT
GCGGCCGGTACCCAATTCGCCCTATAGTGAGTCGTATTACGCGCGCTCACTGGCCGTCGTTTTACAACGT
CGTGACTGGGAAAACCCTGGCGTTACCCAACTTAATCGCCTTGCAGCACATCCCCCTTTCGCCAGCTGGC
GTAATAGCGAAGAGGCCCGCACCGATCGCCCTTCCCAACAGTTGCGCAGCCTGAATGGCGAATGGCGCG
[124 nt withheld, positions 9240-9363]
C
[91 nt withheld, positions 9365-9455]
A
[49 nt withheld, positions 9457-9505]
CCTTTGACGTTGGAGTCCACGTTCTTT
[37 nt withheld, positions 9533-9569]
ACCCTATCTCGGTCTATTCTTTTGATTTATAAGGGATTTTGCCGATTTCGGCCTATTGGTTAAAAAATGA
GCTGATTTAACAAAAATTTAACGCGAATTTTAACAAAATATTAACGTTTACAATTTCCTGATGCGGTATT
TTCTCCTTACGCATCTGTGCGGTATTTCACACCGCATAGGGTAATAACTGATATAATTAAATTGAAGCTC
TAATTTGTGAGTTTAGTATACATGCATTTACTTATAATACAGTTTTTTAGTTTTGCTGGCCGCATCTTCT
CAAATATGCTTCCCAGCCTGCTTTTCTGTAACGTTCACCCTCTACCTTAGCATCCCTTCCCTTTGCAAAT
AGTCCTCTTCCAACAATAATAATGTCAGATCCTGTAGAGACCACATCATCCACGGTTCTATACTGTTGAC
CCAATGCGTCTCCCTTGTCATCTAAACCCACACCGGGTGTCATAATCAACCAATCGTAACCTTCATCTCT
TCCACCCATGTCTCTTTGAGCAATAAAGCCGATAACAAAATCTTTGTCGCTCTTCGCAATGTCAACAGTA
CCCTTAGTATATTCTCCAGTAGATAGGGAGCCCTTGCATGACAATTCTGCTAACATCAAAAGGCCTCTAG
GTTCCTTTGTTACTTCTTCTGCCGCCTGCTTCAAACCGCTAACAATACCTGGGCCCACCACACCGTGTGC
ATTCGTAATGTCTGCCCATTCTGCTATTCTGTATACACCCGCAGAGTACTGCAATTTGACTGTATTACCA
ATGTCAGCAAATTTTCTGTCTTCGAAGAGTAAAAAATTGTACTTGGCGGATAATGCCTTTAGCGGCTTAA
CTGTGCCCTCCATGGAAAAATCAGTCAAGATATCCACATGTGTTTTTAGTAAACAAATTTTGGGACCTAA
TGCTTCAACTAACTCCAGTAATTCCTTGGTGGTACGAACATCCAATGAAGCACACAAGTTTGTTTGCTTT
TCGTGCATGATATTAAATAGCTTGGCAGCAACAGGACTAGGATGAGTAGCAGCACGTTCCTTATATGTAG
CTTTCGACATGATTTATCTTCGTTTCCTGCAGGTTTTTGTTCTGTGCAGTTGGGTTAAGAATACTGGGCA
ATTTCATGTTTCTTCAACACTACATATGCGTATATATACCAATCTAAGTCTGTGCTCCTTCCTTCGTTCT
TCCTTCTGTTCGGAGATTACCGAATCAAAAAAATTTCAAGGAAACCGAAATCAAAAAAAAGAATAAAAAA
AAAATGATGAATTGAATTGAAAAGCTGTGGTATGGTGCACTCTCAGTACAATCTGCTCTGATGCCGCATA
GTTAAGCCAGCCCCGACACCCGCCAACACCCGCTGACGCGCCCTGACGGGCTTGTCTGCTCCCGGCATCC
GCTTACAGACAAGCTGTGACCGTCTCCGGGAGCTGCATGTGTCAGAGGTTTTCACCGTCATCACCGAAAC
GCGCGA
Features (pLannotate 1.2.2; 22 found; start..end, strand, type, name):
     69..1411    +  rep_origin     2μ ori: yeast 2μ plasmid origin of replication
   1438..1542    +  promoter       AmpR promoter: bla
   1543..2403    +  CDS            AmpR: β-lactamase; bla; confers resistance to ampicillin, carbenicillin, and related antibiotics
   2574..3162    +  rep_origin     ori: high-copy-number ColE1/pMB1/pBR322/pUC origin of replication
   3345..3437    +  CDS            lacI (fragment): lac repressor; lacI; The lac repressor binds to the lac operator to inhibit transcription in E. coli. This inhibition can be relieved by adding lactose or isopropyl-β-D-thiogalactopyranoside (IPTG).
   3450..3471    +  protein_bind   CAP binding site: CAP binding activates transcription in the presence of cAMP. E. coli catabolite activator protein
   3486..3516    +  promoter       lac promoter: promoter for the E. coli lac operon
   3520..3542    +  protein_bind   lac operator (fragment): The lac repressor binds to the lac operator to inhibit transcription in E. coli. This inhibition can be relieved by adding lactose or isopropyl-β-D-thiogalactopyranoside (IPTG). lac repressor encoded by lacI
   3585..3603    +  promoter       T3 promoter: promoter for bacteriophage T3 RNA polymerase
   3648..3736    +  ncRNA          tRNA: Accession: RF00005 - tRNA
   3758..3833    +  misc_RNA       gRNA scaffold: guide RNA scaffold for the Streptococcus pyogenes CRISPR/Cas9 system
   3919..4623    +  promoter       ADH1 promoter: S. cerevisiae ADH1; promoter for alcohol dehydrogenase 1
   4633..8736    +  CDS            cas9: CAS9_STRP1 - Also known as csn1 From Streptococcus pyogenes serotype M1.
   8831..9020    +  terminator     CYC1 terminator: S. cerevisiae CYC1; transcription terminator for CYC1
   9051..9069    -  promoter       T7 promoter: promoter for bacteriophage T7 RNA polymerase
   9077..9232    +  CDS            lacZα (fragment): LacZα fragment of β-galactosidase; lacZ fragment
   9240..9695    +  rep_origin     f1 ori (sequence partly withheld): f1 bacteriophage origin of replication; arrow indicates direction of (+) strand synthesis
   9696..9747    -  misc_feature   bom (fragment): basis of mobility region from pBR322
   9826..10629   -  CDS            URA3: orotidine-5'-phosphate decarboxylase, required for uracil biosynthesis; S. cerevisiae URA3; yeast auxotrophic marker, counterselectable with 5-fluoroorotic acid (5-FOA)
  10630..10845   -  promoter       URA3 promoter: S. cerevisiae URA3
  10860..10909   -  misc_feature   bom (fragment): basis of mobility region from pBR322
  11011..1       -  CDS            rop (fragment) (across the origin): Rop protein, which maintains plasmids at low copy number; rop
