>Addgene plasmid #87405 | p426_Cas9_gRNA-R-RDS1a | addgene full sequence | sequence record 193448 | Addgene NGS Result
GGAGAAAGGCGGACAGGTATCCGGTAAGCGGCAGGGTCGGAACAGGAGAGCGCACGAGGGAGCTTCCAGG
GGGAAACGCCTGGTATCTTTATAGTCCTGTCGGGTTTCGCCACCTCTGACTTGAGCGTCGATTTTTGTGA
TGCTCGTCAGGGGGGCGGAGCCTATGGAAAAACGCCAGCAACGCGGCCTTTTTACGGTTCCTGGCCTTTT
GCTGGCCTTTTGCTCACATGTTCTTTCCTGCGTTATCCCCTGATTCTGTGGATAACCGTATTACCGCCTT
TGAGTGAGCTGATACCGCTCGCCGCAGCCGAACGACCGAGCGCAGCGAGTCAGTGAGCGAGGAAGCGGAA
GAGCGCCCAATACGCAAACCGCCTCTCCCCGCGCGTTGGCCGATTCATTAATGCAGCTGGCACGACAGGT
TTCCCGACTGGAAAGCGGGCAGTGAGCGCAACGCAATTAATGTGAGTTAGCTCACTCATTAGGCACCCCA
GGCTTTACACTTTATGCTTCCGGCTCGTATGTTGTGTGGAATTGTGAGCGGATAACAATTTCACACAGGA
AACAGCTATGACCATGATTACGCCAAGCGCGCAATTAACCCTCACTAAAGGGAACAAAAGCTGGAGCTAG
TATACTCTTTCTTCAACAATTAAATACTCTCGGTAGCCAAGTTGGTTTAAGGCGCAAGACTGTAATTTAT
CACTACGAAATCTTGAGATCGGGCGTTCGACTCGCCCCCGGGAGAATTCAATACGAAATGTGTGCGTTTT
AGAGCTAGAAATAGCAAGTTAAAATAAGGCTAGTCCGTTATCAACTTGAAAAAGTGGCACCGAGTCGGTG
CTTTTTTTATTTTTTGTCACTATTGTTATGTAAAATGCCACCTCTGACAGTATGGAACGCAAACTTCTGT
CTAGTGGATAGTCGACATCCTTTTGTTGTTTCCGGGTGTACAATATGGACTTCCTCTTTTCTGGCAACCA
AACCCATACATCGGGATTCCTATAATACCTTCGTTGGTCTCCCTAACATGTAGGTGGCGGAGGGGAGATA
TACAATAGAACAGATACCAGACAAGACATAATGGGCTAAACAAGACTACACCAATTACACTGCCTCATTG
ATGGTGGTACATAACGAACTAATACTGTAGCCCTAGACTTGATAGCCATCATCATATCGAAGTTTCACTA
CCCTTTTTCCATTTGCCATCTATTGAAGTAATAATAGGCGCATGCAACTTCTTTTCTTTTTTTTTCTTTT
CTCTCTCCCCCGTTGTTGTCTCACCATATCCGCAATGACAAAAAAATGATGGAAGACACTAAAGGAAAAA
ATTAACGACAAAGACAGCACCAACAGATGTCGTTGTTCCAGAGCTGATGAGGGGTATCTCGAAGCACACG
AAACTTTTTCCTTCCTTCATTCACGCACACTACTCTCTAATGAGCAACGGTATACGGCCTTCCTTCCAGT
TACTTGAATTTGAAATAAAAAAAAGTTTGCTGTCTTGCTATCAAGTATAAATAGACCTGCAATTATTAAT
CTTTTGTTTCCTCGTCATTGTTCTCGTTCCCTTTCTTCCTTGTTTCTTTTTCTGCACAATATTTCAAGCT
ATACCAAGCATACAATCAACTTGGAAAAAAATGGACAAGAAGTACTCCATTGGGCTCGATATCGGCACAA
ACAGCGTCGGTTGGGCCGTCATTACGGACGAGTACAAGGTGCCGAGCAAAAAATTCAAAGTTCTGGGCAA
TACCGATCGCCACAGCATAAAGAAGAACCTCATTGGCGCCCTCCTGTTCGACTCCGGGGAGACGGCCGAA
GCCACGCGGCTCAAAAGAACAGCACGGCGCAGATATACCCGCAGAAAGAATCGGATCTGCTACCTGCAGG
AGATCTTTAGTAATGAGATGGCTAAGGTGGATGACTCTTTCTTCCATAGGCTGGAGGAGTCCTTTTTGGT
GGAGGAGGATAAAAAGAACGAGCGCCACCCAATCTTTGGCAATATCGTGGACGAGGTGGCGTACCATGAA
AAGTACCCAACCATATATCATCTGAGGAAGAAGCTTGTAGACAGTACTGATAAGGCTGACTTGCGGTTGA
TCTATCTCGCGCTGGCGCATATGATCAAATTTCGGGGACACTTCCTCATCGAGGGGGACCTGAACCCAGA
CAACAGCGATGTCGACAAACTCTTTATCCAACTGGTTCAGACTTACAATCAGCTTTTCGAAGAGAACCCG
ATCAACGCATCCGGAGTTGACGCCAAAGCAATCCTGAGCGCTAGGCTGTCCAAATCCCGGCGGCTCGAAA
ACCTCATCGCACAGCTCCCTGGGGAGAAGAAGAACGGCCTGTTTGGTAATCTTATCGCCCTGTCACTCGG
GCTGACCCCCAACTTTAAATCTAACTTCGACCTGGCCGAAGATGCCAAGCTTCAACTGAGCAAAGACACC
TACGATGATGATCTCGACAATCTGCTGGCCCAGATCGGCGACCAGTACGCAGACCTTTTTTTGGCGGCAA
AGAACCTGTCAGACGCCATTCTGCTGAGTGATATTCTGCGAGTGAACACGGAGATCACCAAAGCTCCGCT
GAGCGCTAGTATGATCAAGCGCTATGATGAGCACCACCAAGACTTGACTTTGCTGAAGGCCCTTGTCAGA
CAGCAACTGCCTGAGAAGTACAAGGAAATTTTCTTCGATCAGTCTAAAAATGGCTACGCCGGATACATTG
ACGGCGGAGCAAGCCAGGAGGAATTTTACAAATTTATTAAGCCCATCTTGGAAAAAATGGACGGCACCGA
GGAGCTGCTGGTAAAGCTTAACAGAGAAGATCTGTTGCGCAAACAGCGCACTTTCGACAATGGAAGCATC
CCCCACCAGATTCACCTGGGCGAACTGCACGCTATCCTCAGGCGGCAAGAGGATTTCTACCCCTTTTTGA
AAGATAACAGGGAAAAGATTGAGAAAATCCTCACATTTCGGATACCCTACTATGTAGGCCCCCTCGCCCG
GGGAAATTCCAGATTCGCGTGGATGACTCGCAAATCAGAAGAGACCATCACTCCCTGGAACTTCGAGGAA
GTCGTGGATAAGGGGGCCTCTGCCCAGTCCTTCATCGAAAGGATGACTAACTTTGATAAAAATCTGCCTA
ACGAAAAGGTGCTTCCTAAACACTCTCTGCTGTACGAGTACTTCACAGTTTATAACGAGCTCACCAAGGT
CAAATACGTCACAGAAGGGATGAGAAAGCCAGCATTCCTGTCTGGAGAGCAGAAGAAAGCTATCGTGGAC
CTCCTCTTCAAGACGAACCGGAAAGTTACCGTGAAACAGCTCAAAGAAGACTATTTCAAAAAGATTGAAT
GTTTCGACTCTGTTGAAATCAGCGGAGTGGAGGATCGCTTCAACGCATCCCTGGGAACGTATCACGATCT
CCTGAAAATCATTAAAGACAAGGACTTCCTGGACAATGAGGAGAACGAGGACATTCTTGAGGACATTGTC
CTCACCCTTACGTTGTTTGAAGATAGGGAGATGATTGAAGAACGCTTGAAAACTTACGCTCATCTCTTCG
ACGACAAAGTCATGAAACAGCTCAAGAGGCGCCGATATACAGGATGGGGGCGGCTGTCAAGAAAACTGAT
CAATGGGATCCGAGACAAGCAGAGTGGAAAGACAATCCTGGATTTTCTTAAGTCCGATGGATTTGCCAAC
CGGAACTTCATGCAGTTGATCCATGATGACTCTCTCACCTTTAAGGAGGACATCCAGAAAGCACAAGTTT
CTGGCCAGGGGGACAGTCTTCACGAGCACATCGCTAATCTTGCAGGTAGCCCAGCTATCAAAAAGGGAAT
ACTGCAGACCGTTAAGGTCGTGGATGAACTCGTCAAAGTAATGGGAAGGCATAAGCCCGAGAATATCGTT
ATCGAGATGGCCCGAGAGAACCAAACTACCCAGAAGGGACAGAAGAACAGTAGGGAAAGGATGAAGAGGA
TTGAAGAGGGTATAAAAGAACTGGGGTCCCAAATCCTTAAGGAACACCCAGTTGAAAACACCCAGCTTCA
GAATGAGAAGCTCTACCTGTACTACCTGCAGAACGGCAGGGACATGTACGTGGATCAGGAACTGGACATC
AATCGGCTCTCCGACTACGACGTGGATCATATCGTGCCCCAGTCTTTTCTCAAAGATGATTCTATTGATA
ATAAAGTGTTGACAAGATCCGATAAAAATAGAGGGAAGAGTGATAACGTCCCCTCAGAAGAAGTTGTCAA
GAAAATGAAAAATTATTGGCGGCAGCTGCTGAACGCCAAACTGATCACACAACGGAAGTTCGATAATCTG
ACTAAGGCTGAACGAGGTGGCCTGTCTGAGTTGGATAAAGCCGGCTTCATCAAAAGGCAGCTTGTTGAGA
CACGCCAGATCACCAAGCACGTGGCCCAAATTCTCGATTCACGCATGAACACCAAGTACGATGAAAATGA
CAAACTGATTCGAGAGGTGAAAGTTATTACTCTGAAGTCTAAGCTGGTCTCAGATTTCAGAAAGGACTTT
CAGTTTTATAAGGTGAGAGAGATCAACAATTACCACCATGCGCATGATGCCTACCTGAATGCAGTGGTAG
GCACTGCACTTATCAAAAAATATCCCAAGCTTGAATCTGAATTTGTTTACGGAGACTATAAAGTGTACGA
TGTTAGGAAAATGATCGCAAAGTCTGAGCAGGAAATAGGCAAGGCCACCGCTAAGTACTTCTTTTACAGC
AATATTATGAATTTTTTCAAGACCGAGATTACACTGGCCAATGGAGAGATTCGGAAGCGACCACTTATCG
AAACAAACGGAGAAACAGGAGAAATCGTGTGGGACAAGGGTAGGGATTTCGCGACAGTCCGGAAGGTCCT
GTCCATGCCGCAGGTGAACATCGTTAAAAAGACCGAAGTACAGACCGGAGGCTTCTCCAAGGAAAGTATC
CTCCCGAAAAGGAACAGCGACAAGCTGATCGCACGCAAAAAAGATTGGGACCCCAAGAAATACGGCGGAT
TCGATTCTCCTACAGTCGCTTACAGTGTACTGGTTGTGGCCAAAGTGGAGAAAGGGAAGTCTAAAAAACT
CAAAAGCGTCAAGGAACTGCTGGGCATCACAATCATGGAGCGATCAAGCTTCGAAAAAAACCCCATCGAC
TTTCTCGAGGCGAAAGGATATAAAGAGGTCAAAAAAGACCTCATCATTAAGCTTCCCAAGTACTCTCTCT
TTGAGCTTGAAAACGGCCGGAAACGAATGCTCGCTAGTGCGGGCGAGCTGCAGAAAGGTAACGAGCTGGC
ACTGCCCTCTAAATACGTTAATTTCTTGTATCTGGCCAGCCACTATGAAAAGCTCAAAGGGTCTCCCGAA
GATAATGAGCAGAAGCAGCTGTTCGTGGAACAACACAAACACTACCTTGATGAGATCATCGAGCAAATAA
GCGAATTCTCCAAAAGAGTGATCCTCGCCGACGCTAACCTCGATAAGGTGCTTTCTGCTTACAATAAGCA
CAGGGATAAGCCCATCAGGGAGCAGGCAGAAAACATTATCTACTTGTTTACTCTGACCAACTTGGGCGCG
CCTGCAGCCTTCAAGTACTTCGACACCACCATAGACAGAAAGCGGTACACCTCTACAAAGGAGGTCCTGG
ACGCCACACTGATTCATCAGTCAATTACGGGGCTCTATGAAACAAGAATCGACCTCTCTCAGCTCGGTGG
AGACAGCAGGGCTGACCCCAAGAAGAAGAGGAAGGTGTGATCTCTTCTCGAGTCATGTAATTAGTTATGT
CACGCTTACGTTCACGCCCTCCCCCCACATCCGCTCTAACCGAAAAGGAAGGAGTTAGACAACCTGAAGT
CTAGGTCCCTATTTATTTTTTTATAGTTATGTTAGTATTAAGAACGTTATTTATATTTCAAATTTTTCTT
TTTTTTCTGTACAGACGCGTGTACGCATGTAACATTATACTGAAAACCTTGCTTGAGAAGGTTTTGGGAC
GCTCGAAGGCTTTAATTTGCGGCCGGTACCCAATTCGCCCTATAGTGAGTCGTATTACGCGCGCTCACTG
GCCGTCGTTTTACAACGTCGTGACTGGGAAAACCCTGGCGTTACCCAACTTAATCGCCTTGCAGCACATC
CCCCTTTCGCCAGCTGGCGTAATAGCGAAGAGGCCCGCACCGATCGCCCTTCCCAACAGTTGCGCAGCCT
GAATGGCGAATGG
[124 nt withheld, positions 6244-6367]
C
[91 nt withheld, positions 6369-6459]
A
[49 nt withheld, positions 6461-6509]
CCTTTGACGTTGGAGTCCACGTTCTTT
[37 nt withheld, positions 6537-6573]
ACCCTATCTCGGTCTATTCTTTTGATTTATAAGGGATTTTGCCGATTTCGGCCTATTGGTTAAAAAATGA
GCTGATTTAACAAAAATTTAACGCGAATTTTAACAAAATATTAACGCTTACAATTTCCTGATGCGGTATT
TTCTCCTTACGCATCTGTGCGGTATTTCACACCGCATAGGGTAATAACTGATATAATTAAATTGAAGCTC
TAATTTGTGAGTTTAGTATACATGCATTTACTTATAATACAGTTTTTTAGTTTTGCTGGCCGCATCTTCT
CAAATATGCTTCCCAGCCTGCTTTTCTGTAACGTTCACCCTCTACCTTAGCATCCCTTCCCTTTGCAAAT
AGTCCTCTTCCAACAATAATAATGTCAGATCCTGTAGAGACCACATCATCCACGGTTCTATACTGTTGAC
CCAATGCGTCTCCCTTGTCATCTAAACCCACACCGGGTGTCATAATCAACCAATCGTAACCTTCATCTCT
TCCACCCATGTCTCTTTGAGCAATAAAGCCGATAACAAAATCTTTGTCGCTCTTCGCAATGTCAACAGTA
CCCTTAGTATATTCTCCAGTAGATAGGGAGCCCTTGCATGACAATTCTGCTAACATCAAAAGGCCTCTAG
GTTCCTTTGTTACTTCTTCTGCCGCCTGCTTCAAACCGCTAACAATACCTGGGCCCACCACACCGTGTGC
ATTCGTAATGTCTGCCCATTCTGCTATTCTGTATACACCCGCAGAGTACTGCAATTTGACTGTATTACCA
ATGTCAGCAAATTTTCTGTCTTCGAAGAGTAAAAAATTGTACTTGGCGGATAATGCCTTTAGCGGCTTAA
CTGTGCCCTCCATGGAAAAATCAGTCAAGATATCCACATGTGTTTTTAGTAAACAAATTTTGGGACCTAA
TGCTTCAACTAACTCCAGTAATTCCTTGGTGGTACGAACATCCAATGAAGCACACAAGTTTGTTTGCTTT
TCGTGCATGATATTAAATAGCTTGGCAGCAACAGGACTAGGATGAGTAGCAGCACGTTCCTTATATGTAG
CTTTCGACATGATTTATCTTCGTTTCCTGCAGGTTTTTGTTCTGTGCAGTTGGGTTAAGAATACTGGGCA
ATTTCATGTTTCTTCAACACTACATATGCGTATATATACCAATCTAAGTCTGTGCTCCTTCCTTCGTTCT
TCCTTCTGTTCGGAGATTACCGAATCAAAAAAATTTCAAGGAAACCGAAATCAAAAAAAAGAATAAAAAA
AAAATGATGAATTGAAAAGGTGGTATGGTGCACTCTCAGTACAATCTGCTCTGATGCCGCATAGTTAAGC
CAGCCCCGACACCCGCCAACACCCGCTGACGCGCCCTGACGGGCTTGTCTGCTCCCGGCATCCGCTTACA
GACAAGCTGTGACCGTCTCCGGGAGCTGCATGTGTCAGAGGTTTTCACCGTCATCACCGAAACGCGCGAG
ACGAAAGGGCCTCGTGATACGCCTATTTTTATAGGTTAATGTCATGATAATAATGGTTTCTTAGTATGAT
CCAATATCAAAGGAAATGATAGCATTGAAGGATGAGACTAATCCAATTGAGGAGTGGCAGCATATAGAAC
AGCTAAAGGGTAGTGCTGAAGGAAGCATACGATACCCCGCATGGAATGGGATAATATCACAGGAGGTACT
AGACTACCTTTCATCCTACATAAATAGACGCATATAAGTACGCATTTAAGCATAAACACGCACTATGCCG
TTCTTCTCATGTATATATATATACAGGCAACACGCAGATATAGGTGCGACGTGAACAGTGAGCTGTATGT
GCGCAGCTCGCGTTGCATTTTCGGAAGCGCTCGTTTTCGGAAACGCTTTGAAGTTCCTATTCCGAAGTTC
CTATTCTCTAGAAAGTATAGGAACTTCAGAGCGCTTTTGAAAACCAAAAGCGCTCTGAAGACGCACTTTC
AAAAAACCAAAAACGCACCGGACTGTAACGAGCTACTAAAATATTGCGAATACCGCTTCCACAAACATTG
CTCAAAAGTATCTCTTTGCTATATATCTCTGTGCTATATCCCTATATAACCTACCCATCCACCTTTCGCT
CCTTGAACTTGCATCTAAACTCGACCTCTACATTTTTTATGTTTATCTCTAGTATTACTCTTTAGACAAA
AAAATTGTAGTAAGAACTATTCATAGAGTGAATCGAAAACAATACGAAAATGTAAACATTTCCTATACGT
AGTATATAGAGACAAAATAGAAGAAACCGTTCATAATTTTCTGACCAATGAAGAATCATCAACGCTATCA
CTTTCTGTTCACAAAGTATGCGCAATCCACATCGGTATAGAATATAATCGGGGATGCCTTTATCTTGAAA
AAATGCACCCGCAGCTTCGCTAGTAATCAGTAAACGCGGGAAGTGGAGTCAGGCTTTTTTTATGGAAGAG
AAAATAGACACCAAAGTAGCCTTCTTCTAACCTTAACGGACCTACAGTGCAAAAAGTTATCAAGAGACTG
CATTATAGAGCGCACAAAGGAGAAAAAAAGTAATCTAAGATGCTTTGTTAGAAAAATAGCGCTCTCGGGA
TGCATTTTTGTAGAACAAAAAAGAAGTATAGATTCTTTGTTGGTAAAATAGCGCTCTCGCGTTGCATTTC
TGTTCTGTAAAAATGCAGCTCAGATTCTTTGTTTGAAAAATTAGCGCTCTCGCGTTGCATTTTTGTTTTA
CAAAAATGAAGCACAGATTCTTCGTTGGTAAAATAGCGCTTTCGCGTTGCATTTCTGTTCTGTAAAAATG
CAGCTCAGATTCTTTGTTTGAAAAATTAGCGCTCTCGCGTTGCATTTTTGTTCTACAAAATGAAGCACAG
ATGCTTCGTTCAGGTGGCACTTTTCGGGGAAATGTGCGCGGAACCCCTATTTGTTTATTTTTCTAAATAC
ATTCAAATATGTATCCGCTCATGAGACAATAACCCTGATAAATGCTTCAATAATATTGAAAAAGGAAGAG
TATGAGTATTCAACATTTCCGTGTCGCCCTTATTCCCTTTTTTGCGGCATTTTGCCTTCCTGTTTTTGCT
CACCCAGAAACGCTGGTGAAAGTAAAAGATGCTGAAGATCAGTTGGGTGCACGAGTGGGTTACATCGAAC
TGGATCTCAACAGCGGTAAGATCCTTGAGAGTTTTCGCCCCGAAGAACGTTTTCCAATGATGAGCACTTT
TAAAGTTCTGCTATGTGGCGCGGTATTATCCCGTATTGACGCCGGGCAAGAGCAACTCGGTCGCCGCATA
CACTATTCTCAGAATGACTTGGTTGAGTACTCACCAGTCACAGAAAAGCATCTTACGGATGGCATGACAG
TAAGAGAATTATGCAGTGCTGCCATAACCATGAGTGATAACACTGCGGCCAACTTACTTCTGACAACGAT
CGGAGGACCGAAGGAGCTAACCGCTTTTTTGCACAACATGGGGGATCATGTAACTCGCCTTGATCGTTGG
GAACCGGAGCTGAATGAAGCCATACCAAACGACGAGCGTGACACCACGATGCCTGTAGCAATGGCAACAA
CGTTGCGCAAACTATTAACTGGCGAACTACTTACTCTAGCTTCCCGGCAACAATTAATAGACTGGATGGA
GGCGGATAAAGTTGCAGGACCACTTCTGCGCTCGGCCCTTCCGGCTGGCTGGTTTATTGCTGATAAATCT
GGAGCCGGTGAGCGTGGGTCTCGCGGTATCATTGCAGCACTGGGGCCAGATGGTAAGCCCTCCCGTATCG
TAGTTATCTACACGACGGGGAGTCAGGCAACTATGGATGAACGAAATAGACAGATCGCTGAGATAGGTGC
CTCACTGATTAAGCATTGGTAACTGTCAGACCAAGTTTACTCATATATACTTTAGATTGATTTAAAACTT
CATTTTTAATTTAAAAGGATCTAGGTGAAGATCCTTTTTGATAATCTCATGACCAAAATCCCTTAACGTG
AGTTTTCGTTCCACTGAGCGTCAGACCCCGTAGAAAAGATCAAAGGATCTTCTTGAGATCCTTTTTTTCT
GCGCGTAATCTGCTGCTTGCAAACAAAAAAACCACCGCTACCAGCGGTGGTTTGTTTGCCGGATCAAGAG
CTACCAACTCTTTTTCCGAAGGTAACTGGCTTCAGCAGAGCGCAGATACCAAATACTGTTCTTCTAGTGT
AGCCGTAGTTAGGCCACCACTTCAAGAACTCTGTAGCACCGCCTACATACCTCGCTCTGCTAATCCTGTT
ACCAGTGGCTGCTGCCAGTGGCGATAAGTCGTGTCTTACCGGGTTGGACTCAAGACGATAGTTACCGGAT
AAGGCGCAGCGGTCGGGCTGAACGGGGGGTTCGTGCACACAGCCCAGCTTGGAGCGAACGACCTACACCG
AACTGAGATACCTACAGCGTGAGCTATGAGAAAGCGCCACGCTTCCCGAAG
Features (pLannotate 1.2.2; 22 found; start..end, strand, type, name):
    353..445     +  CDS            lacI (fragment): lac repressor; lacI; The lac repressor binds to the lac operator to inhibit transcription in E. coli. This inhibition can be relieved by adding lactose or isopropyl-β-D-thiogalactopyranoside (IPTG).
    458..479     +  protein_bind   CAP binding site: CAP binding activates transcription in the presence of cAMP. E. coli catabolite activator protein
    494..524     +  promoter       lac promoter: promoter for the E. coli lac operon
    528..550     +  protein_bind   lac operator (fragment): The lac repressor binds to the lac operator to inhibit transcription in E. coli. This inhibition can be relieved by adding lactose or isopropyl-β-D-thiogalactopyranoside (IPTG). lac repressor encoded by lacI
    593..611     +  promoter       T3 promoter: promoter for bacteriophage T3 RNA polymerase
    656..744     +  ncRNA          tRNA: Accession: RF00005 - tRNA
    766..841     +  misc_RNA       gRNA scaffold: guide RNA scaffold for the Streptococcus pyogenes CRISPR/Cas9 system
    927..1631    +  promoter       ADH1 promoter: S. cerevisiae ADH1; promoter for alcohol dehydrogenase 1
   1641..5744    +  CDS            Cas9: Cas9 (Csn1) endonuclease from the Streptococcus pyogenes Type II CRISPR/Cas system generates RNA-guided double strand breaks in DNA
   5839..6028    +  terminator     CYC1 terminator: S. cerevisiae CYC1; transcription terminator for CYC1
   6059..6077    -  promoter       T7 promoter: promoter for bacteriophage T7 RNA polymerase
   6085..6240    +  CDS            lacZα (fragment): LacZα fragment of β-galactosidase; lacZ fragment
   6244..6672    +  rep_origin     f1 ori (sequence partly withheld): f1 bacteriophage origin of replication; arrow indicates direction of (+) strand synthesis
   6700..6751    -  misc_feature   bom (fragment): basis of mobility region from pBR322
   6830..7633    -  CDS            URA3: orotidine-5'-phosphate decarboxylase, required for uracil biosynthesis; S. cerevisiae URA3; yeast auxotrophic marker, counterselectable with 5-fluoroorotic acid (5-FOA)
   7634..7849    -  promoter       URA3 promoter: S. cerevisiae URA3
   7857..7906    -  misc_feature   bom (fragment): basis of mobility region from pBR322
   8008..8043    -  CDS            rop (fragment): Rop protein, which maintains plasmids at low copy number; rop
   8111..9453    +  rep_origin     2μ ori: yeast 2μ plasmid origin of replication
   9480..9584    +  promoter       AmpR promoter: bla
   9585..10445   +  CDS            AmpR: β-lactamase; bla; confers resistance to ampicillin, carbenicillin, and related antibiotics
  10616..170     +  rep_origin     ori (across the origin): high-copy-number ColE1/pMB1/pBR322/pUC origin of replication
