[The description below was written by a language model from this plasmid's Addgene catalogue record and pLannotate feature annotations shown in this document.]
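Description:
p426_Cas9_gRNA-R-RDS1a is an all-in-one CRISPR/Cas9 plasmid for genome editing in Saccharomyces cerevisiae, built on the p426 yeast–E. coli shuttle backbone. In yeast it is maintained at high copy through the 2μ origin and selected by uracil prototrophy via URA3 under its own promoter; because URA3 can be counterselected with 5-FOA, the plasmid can in principle be removed after editing. In E. coli it replicates from a high-copy ColE1/pUC-type origin with ampicillin resistance. The backbone also carries an f1 origin and remnants of a lacZα cloning region flanked by T3 and T7 promoters.

The payload consists of two expression units. Human codon-optimized Streptococcus pyogenes Cas9 is driven by the yeast ADH1 promoter and terminated by the CYC1 terminator. Upstream, a tRNA element (recorded as the tyrosine tRNA promoter) serves as an RNA polymerase III promoter for the guide RNA, followed by a 20-nt spacer and the S. pyogenes gRNA scaffold. The guide targets the RDS1a site on yeast chromosome 3. According to the record, this version is the parental p426_Cas9_gRNA-RDS1a design without the ribozyme, and consistent with that, only a short gap separates the tRNA from the scaffold in the annotation.

The plasmid is intended for integrating, deleting or replacing genes at this locus. No repair template is annotated on the plasmid, so donor DNA would presumably be provided separately. Two full sequence records are given, of 11,034 and 11,045 nt; they show the same features in the same order, differing slightly in length and in the annotated extent of the f1 origin.
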