Addgene plasmid #87405: p426_Cas9_gRNA-R-RDS1a
Purpose: p426_Cas9_gRNA-RDS1a without the ribozyme All-in-one CRISPR plasmid for integrating, deleting, or replacing a gene in S. cerevisiae. High-copy, URA3 plasmid contains human codon-optimized Cas9 and a guide RNA targeting RDS1a sequence ATTCAATACGAAATGTGTGC in yeast chromosome 3.
Depositing lab: Aindrila Mukhopadhyay. Depositing organization: Lawrence Berkeley National Laboratory. Publication: A Cas9-based toolkit to program gene expression in Saccharomyces cerevisiae. Reider Apel A, d'Espaux L, Wehrs M, Sachs D, Li RA, Tong GJ, Garber M, Nnadi O, Zhuang W, Hillson NJ, Keasling JD, Mukhopadhyay A. Nucleic Acids Res. 2017 Jan 9;45(1):496-508. doi: 10.1093/nar/gkw1023. Epub 2016 Nov 28. PubMed 27899650.
Backbone
  Vector backbone: p426
  Vector type: CRISPR
  Selectable markers: URA3
Growth in bacteria
  Bacterial resistance: Ampicillin, 100 μg/mL
  Growth temperature: 37°C
  Growth strain: DH5alpha
  Copy number: High Copy
Gene/Insert
  Gene/Insert name: Human Optimized S. pyogenes Cas9 and guide RNA targeting RDS1a
  gRNA/shRNA sequence: ATTCAATACGAAATGTGTGC
  Species: S. cerevisiae (budding yeast)
  Promoter: ADH1, pTyrosine
  Cloning method: Gibson Cloning
  Sequencing primers: 5′ M13 Rev
Terms and licenses: Academic/Nonprofit Terms; Industry Terms: Not Available to Industry
How to cite: p426_Cas9_gRNA-R-RDS1a was a gift from Aindrila Mukhopadhyay (Addgene plasmid # 87405 ; http://n2t.net/addgene:87405 ; RRID:Addgene_87405)
